>Addgene plasmid #138916 | pPD922 ZF158x3-Compact_EYFP | addgene full sequence | sequence record 324294 | Addgene NGS Result
GTGCCACCTGACGTCGACGGATCGGGAGATCTGCGAGTCAGTGCAGACGGCAAGTGGTCGAGTGCCACTT
GCCGTCTGCACGATCTGTAGATGGAGAGCCTGTAGATGGAGGCCGTGTAGATGGAGACGCTCTCTAGAGG
GTATATAATGGGGGCCACTAGTCTACTACCAGAGCTCATCGCTAGCGCCACCATGGTGAGCAAGGGCGAG
GAGCTGTTCACCGGGGTGGTGCCCATCCTGGTCGAGCTGGACGGCGACGTAAACGGCCACAAGTTCAGCG
TGTCCGGCGAGGGCGAGGGCGATGCCACCTACGGCAAGCTGACCCTGAAGTTCATCTGCACCACCGGCAA
GCTGCCCGTGCCCTGGCCCACCCTCGTGACCACCTTCGGCTACGGCCTGCAGTGCTTCGCCCGCTACCCC
GACCACATGAAGCAGCACGACTTCTTCAAGTCCGCCATGCCCGAAGGCTACGTCCAGGAGCGCACCATCT
TCTTCAAGGACGACGGCAACTACAAGACCCGCGCCGAGGTGAAGTTCGAGGGCGACACCCTGGTGAACCG
CATCGAGCTGAAGGGCATCGACTTCAAGGAGGACGGCAACATCCTGGGGCACAAGCTGGAGTACAACTAC
AACAGCCACAACGTCTATATCATGGCCGACAAGCAGAAGAACGGCATCAAGGTGAACTTCAAGATCCGCC
ACAACATCGAGGACGGCAGCGTGCAGCTCGCCGACCACTACCAGCAGAACACCCCCATCGGCGACGGCCC
CGTGCTGCTGCCCGACAACCACTACCTGAGCTACCAGTCCGCCCTGAGCAAAGACCCCAACGAGAAGCGC
GATCACATGGTCCTGCTGGAGTTCGTGACCGCCGCCGGGATCACTCTCGGCATGGACGAGCTGTACAAGT
AGGCGGCCGCTCGAGTCTAGAGGGCCCGTTTAAACCCGCTGATCAGCCTCGACTGTGCCTTCTAGTTGCC
AGCCATCTGTTGTTTGCCCCTCCCCCGTGCCTTCCTTGACCCTGGAAGGTGCCACTCCCACTGTCCTTTC
CTAATAAAATGAGGAAATTGCATCGCATTGTCTGAGTAGGTGTCATTCTATTCTGGGGGGTGGGGTGGGG
CAGGACAGCAAGGGGGAGGATTGGGAAGTCAATAGCAGGCATGCTGGGGATGCGGTGGGCTCTATGGCTT
CTGAGGCGGAAAGAACCAGCTGGGGCTCTAGGGGGTATCCCC
[124 nt withheld, positions 1233-1356]
C
[91 nt withheld, positions 1358-1448]
A
[49 nt withheld, positions 1450-1498]
CCTTTGACGTTGGAGTCCACGTTCTTT
[37 nt withheld, positions 1526-1562]
ACCCTATCTCGGTCTATTCTTTTGATTTATAAGGGATTTTGCCGATTTCGGCCTATTGGTTAAAAAATGA
GCTGATTTAACAAAAATTTAACGCGAATTAATTCTGTGGAATGTGTGTCAGTTAGGCTCAATTAGTCAGC
AACCATAGTCCCGCCCCTAACTCCGCCCATCCCGCCCCTAACTCCGCCCAGTTCCGCCCATTCTCCGCCC
CATGGCTGACTAATTTTTTTTATTTATGCAGAGGCCGAGGCCGCCTCTGCCTCTGAGCTATTCCAGAAGT
AGTGAGGAGGCTTTTTTGGAGGCCTAGGCTTTTGCAAAAAGCTCCCGGGAGCTTGTATATCCATTTTCGG
AGGTTGGGCTTCGGAATCGTTTTCCGGGACGCCGGCTGGATGATCCTCCAGCGCGGGGATCTCATGCTGG
AGTTCTTCGCCCACCCCAACTTGTTTATTGCAGCTTATAATGGTTACAAATAAAGCAATAGCATCACAAA
TTTCACAAATAAAGCATTTTTTTCACTGCATTCTAGTTGTGGTTTGTCCAAACTCATCAATGTATCTTAT
CATGTCTGTATACCGTCGACCTCTAGCTAGAGCTTGGCGTAATCATGGTCATAGCTGTTTCCTGTGTGAA
ATTGTTATCCGCTCACAATTCCACACAACATACGAGCCGGAAGCATAAAGTGTAAAGCCTGGGGTGCCTA
ATGAGTGAGCTAACTCACATTAATTGCGTTGCGCTCACTGCCCGCTTTCCAGTCGGGAAACCTGTCGTGC
CAGCTGCATTAATGAATCGGCCAACGCGCGGGGAGAGGCGGTTTGCGTATTGGGCGCTCTTCCGCTTCCT
CGCTCACTGACTCGCTGCGCTCGGTCGTTCGGCTGCGGCGAGCGGTATCAGCTCACTCAAAGGCGGTAAT
ACGGTTATCCACAGAATCAGGGGATAACGCAGGAAAGAACATGTGAGCAAAAGGCCAGCAAAAGGCCAGG
AACCGTAAAAAGGCCGCGTTGCTGGCGTTTTTCCATAGGCTCCGCCCCCCTGACGAGCATCACAAAAATC
GACGCTCAAGTCAGAGGTGGCGAAACCCGACAGGACTATAAAGATACCAGGCGTTTCCCCCTGGAAGCTC
CCTCGTGCGCTCTCCTGTTCCGACCCTGCCGCTTACCGGATACCTGTCCGCCTTTCTCCCTTCGGGAAGC
GTGGCGCTTTCTCATAGCTCACGCTGTAGGTATCTCAGTTCGGTGTAGGTCGTTCGCTCCAAGCTGGGCT
GTGTGCACGAACCCCCCGTTCAGCCCGACCGCTGCGCCTTATCCGGTAACTATCGTCTTGAGTCCAACCC
GGTAAGACACGACTTATCGCCACTGGCAGCAGCCACTGGTAACAGGATTAGCAGAGCGAGGTATGTAGGC
GGTGCTACAGAGTTCTTGAAGTGGTGGCCTAACTACGGCTACACTAGAAGAACAGTATTTGGTATCTGCG
CTCTGCTGAAGCCAGTTACCTTCGGAAAAAGAGTTGGTAGCTCTTGATCCGGCAAACAAACCACCGCTGG
TAGCGGTGGTTTTTTTGTTTGCAAGCAGCAGATTACGCGCAGAAAAAAAGGATCTCAAGAAGATCCTTTG
ATCTTTTCTACGGGGTCTGACGCTCAGTGGAACGAAAACTCACGTTAAGGGATTTTGGTCATGAGATTAT
CAAAAAGGATCTTCACCTAGATCCTTTTAAATTAAAAATGAAGTTTTAAATCAATCTAAAGTATATATGA
GTAAACTTGGTCTGACAGTTACCAATGCTTAATCAGTGAGGCACCTATCTCAGCGATCTGTCTATTTCGT
TCATCCATAGTTGCCTGACTCCCCGTCGTGTAGATAACTACGATACGGGAGGGCTTACCATCTGGCCCCA
GTGCTGCAATGATACCGCGAGATCCACGCTCACCGGCTCCAGATTTATCAGCAATAAACCAGCCAGCCGG
AAGGGCCGAGCGCAGAAGTGGTCCTGCAACTTTATCCGCCTCCATCCAGTCTATTAATTGTTGCCGGGAA
GCTAGAGTAAGTAGTTCGCCAGTTAATAGTTTGCGCAACGTTGTTGCCATTGCTACAGGCATCGTGGTGT
CACGCTCGTCGTTTGGTATGGCTTCATTCAGCTCCGGTTCCCAACGATCAAGGCGAGTTACATGATCCCC
CATGTTGTGCAAAAAAGCGGTTAGCTCCTTCGGTCCTCCGATCGTTGTCAGAAGTAAGTTGGCCGCAGTG
TTATCACTCATGGTTATGGCAGCACTGCATAATTCTCTTACTGTCATGCCATCCGTAAGATGCTTTTCTG
TGACTGGTGAGTACTCAACCAAGTCATTCTGAGAATAGTGTATGCGGCGACCGAGTTGCTCTTGCCCGGC
GTCAATACGGGATAATACCGCGCCACATAGCAGAACTTTAAAAGTGCTCATCATTGGAAAACGTTCTTCG
GGGCGAAAACTCTCAAGGATCTTACCGCTGTTGAGATCCAGTTCGATGTAACCCACTCGTGCACCCAACT
GATCTTCAGCATCTTTTACTTTCACCAGCGTTTCTGGGTGAGCAAAAACAGGAAGGCAAAATGCCGCAAA
AAAGGGAATAAGGGCGACACGGAAATGTTGAATACTCATACTCTTCCTTTTTCAATATTATTGAAGCATT
TATCAGGGTTATTGTCTCATGAGCGGATACATATTTGAATGTATTTAGAAAAATAAACAAATAGGGGTTC
CGCGCACATTTCCCCGAAAA
Features (pLannotate 1.2.2; 16 found; start..end, strand, type, name):
    135..151     +  promoter       minP (fragment): minimal TATA-box promoter with low basal activity
    193..909     +  CDS            EYFP: EYFP is a basic (constitutively fluorescent) green/yellow fluorescent protein published in 1996, derived from Aequorea victoria. It is reported to be a very rapidly-maturing weak dimer with high acid sensitivity.
    963..1074    +  polyA_signal   bGH poly(A) signal: bovine growth hormone polyadenylation signal
   1191..1212    +  promoter       SV40 promoter (fragment): SV40 enhancer and early promoter
   1233..1661    +  rep_origin     f1 ori (sequence partly withheld): f1 bacteriophage origin of replication; arrow indicates direction of (+) strand synthesis
   1666..1688    +  promoter       SV40 promoter (fragment): SV40 enhancer and early promoter
   1689..1880    +  promoter       SV40 promoter: SV40 early promoter
   1907..2005    +  CDS            ble (fragment): BLE_KLEPN - Experimental evidence at protein level: Swiss-Prot protein existence level 1. Binding protein with a strong affinity to the bleomycin family of antibiotics. Binds to CL990; an antimitotic-antibiotic compound. From Klebsiella pneumoniae.
   2000..2121    +  polyA_signal   SV40 poly(A) signal: SV40 polyadenylation signal
   2194..2210    -  protein_bind   lac operator: The lac repressor binds to the lac operator to inhibit transcription in E. coli. This inhibition can be relieved by adding lactose or isopropyl-β-D-thiogalactopyranoside (IPTG). lac repressor encoded by lacI
   2218..2248    -  promoter       lac promoter: promoter for the E. coli lac operon
   2263..2284    -  protein_bind   CAP binding site: CAP binding activates transcription in the presence of cAMP. E. coli catabolite activator protein
   2297..2389    -  CDS            lacI (fragment): lac repressor; lacI; The lac repressor binds to the lac operator to inhibit transcription in E. coli. This inhibition can be relieved by adding lactose or isopropyl-β-D-thiogalactopyranoside (IPTG).
   2572..3160    -  rep_origin     ori: high-copy-number ColE1/pMB1/pBR322/pUC origin of replication
   3331..4191    -  CDS            AmpR: β-lactamase; bla; confers resistance to ampicillin, carbenicillin, and related antibiotics
   4192..4296    -  promoter       AmpR promoter: bla
