[The description below was written by a language model from this plasmid's Addgene catalogue record and pLannotate feature annotations shown in this document.]
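Description:
pPD922 ZF158x3-Compact_EYFP is a 4.3 kb mammalian expression and synthetic biology plasmid that serves as a fluorescent reporter for a synthetic zinc-finger-responsive promoter. It is built on the pPD540 Reporter Template v3 backbone and belongs to the COMET toolkit for composing genetic programs in mammalian cells. It is propagated in E. coli as a high-copy plasmid through a ColE1/pUC-type origin, with selection by the β-lactamase (AmpR) gene under its own promoter. An f1 phage origin is also present, along with residual lac promoter, operator, CAP site and lacI fragments inherited from the cloning backbone.

The payload is the synthetic ZF158x3-Compact promoter, cloned between retained BglII and NheI sites. The annotation detects only a short minimal TATA-box promoter fragment in this region. The name suggests three closely spaced binding sites for the ZF158 zinc-finger domain upstream of that minimal core, but the feature table does not annotate these sites. The promoter drives an EYFP coding sequence terminated by the bovine growth hormone polyadenylation signal. Because a minimal promoter has low basal activity, EYFP output should depend on recruitment of a cognate zinc-finger transcription factor supplied in trans, so fluorescence reports that factor's activity.

Downstream, an SV40 early promoter and SV40 poly(A) signal flank only a short fragment of the bleomycin-resistance (ble) gene. The plasmid therefore appears to lack an intact mammalian selection marker, which points to transient transfection, although the record does not state this.
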