Addgene plasmid #138916: pPD922 ZF158x3-Compact_EYFP
Purpose: EYFP reporter vector for the ZF158x3-Compact promoter
Depositing lab: Joshua Leonard. Depositing organization: Northwestern University. Publication: The COMET toolkit for composing customizable genetic programs in mammalian cells. Donahue PS, Draut JW, Muldoon JJ, Edelstein HI, Bagheri N, Leonard JN. Nat Commun. 2020 Feb 7;11(1):779. doi: 10.1038/s41467-019-14147-5. PubMed 32034124.
Backbone
  Vector backbone: pPD540 Reporter Template v3
  Vector type: Mammalian Expression, Synthetic Biology
Growth in bacteria
  Bacterial resistance: Ampicillin, 100 μg/mL
  Growth temperature: 37°C
  Growth strain: DH5alpha
  Copy number: High Copy
Gene/Insert
  Gene/Insert name: ZF158x3-Compact
  Species: Synthetic
  Promoter: ZF158x3-Compact
  Cloning method: Restriction Enzyme; 5′ cloning site BglII (not destroyed); 3′ cloning site NheI (not destroyed)
  Sequencing primers: 5′ CGACACGGAAATGTTGAATAC; 3′ TAGAAGGCACAGTCGAGG
Terms and licenses: Academic/Nonprofit Terms; Industry Terms: Not Available to Industry
Depositor comments: Leonard Lab plasmid reference number: L1467
How to cite: pPD922 ZF158x3-Compact_EYFP was a gift from Joshua Leonard (Addgene plasmid # 138916 ; http://n2t.net/addgene:138916 ; RRID:Addgene_138916)
