>Addgene plasmid #138916 | pPD922 ZF158x3-Compact_EYFP | depositor partial sequence | sequence record 268499 | ZF158x3-Compact promoter
AGATCTGCGAGTCAGTGCAGACGGCAAGTGGTCGAGTGCCACTTGCCGTCTGCACGATCTGTAGATGGAG
AGCCTGTAGATGGAGGCCGTGTAGATGGAGACGCTCTCTAGAGGGTATATAATGGGGGCCACTAGTCTAC
TACCAGAGCTCATCGCTAGC
